>Addgene plasmid #63421 | pFusX4-12 | depositor partial sequence | sequence record 105360 | pFusX4_AGT
AGTCTTAAGCGTCTCCCCTGACCCCGGACCAAGTGGTGGCTATCGCCAGCAACATTGGCGGCAAGCAAGC
GCTCGAAACGGTGCAGCGGCTGTTGCCGGTGCTGTGCCAGGACCATGGCCTGACCCCGGACCAAGTGGTG
GCTATCGCCAGCAACAATGGCGGCAAGCAAGCGCTCGAAACGGTGCAGCGGCTGTTGCCGGTGCTGTGCC
AGGACCATGGCCTGACCCCGGACCAAGTGGTGGCTATCGCCAGCAACGGTGGCGGCAAGCAAGCGCTCGA
AACGGTGCAGCGGCTGTTGCCGGTGCTGTGCCAGGACCATGGCCGAGACGTC
