>Addgene plasmid #63421 | pFusX4-12 | depositor partial sequence | sequence record 105361 | FusX4
CGTCTCCCCTGACCCCGGACCAAGTGGTGGCTATCGAGACCGGCGCCGCTACGGGCGCGTCCCATTCGCC
ATTCAGGCTGCGCAACTGTTGGGAAGGGCGATCGGTGCGGGCTCTTCGCTATTACGCCAGCTGGCGAAAG
GGGGATGTGCTGCAAGGCGATTAAGTTGGGAACGCCAGGGTTTTCCCAGTCACGACGTTGTAAAACGACG
GCCAGTGAGCGCGCGTAATCGACTCACTATAGGGCGAATTGGGTACCGGGCCCCCCCTCGAGGTCCTCCA
GCTTTTGTTCCCTTTAGTGAGGGTTAATTGCGCGCTTGGCGTAATCATGGTCATAGCTGTTTCCTGTGTG
AAATTGTTATCCGCTCACAATTCCACACAACATACGAGCCGGAAGCATAAAGTGTAAAGCCTGGGGTGCC
TAATGAGTGAGCTAACTCACATTAATTGCGTTGCGCTCACTGCCCGCTTTCCACCGGTGGTCTCTGGCGG
CAAGCAAGCGCTCGAAACGGTGCAGCGGCTGTTGCCGGTGCTGTGCCAGGACCATGGCCGAGACGTCTAG
ACCAGCCAGGACAGAAATGCCTCGACTTCGCTGCTACCCAAGGTTGCCGGGTGACGCACACCGTGGAAAC
GGATGAAGGCACGAACCCAGTGGACATAAGCCTGTTCGGTTCGTAAGCTGTAATGCAAGTAGCGTATGCG
CTCACGCAACTGGTCCAGAACCTTGACCGAACGCAGCGGTGGTAACGGCGCAGTGGCGGTTTTCATGGCT
TGTTATGACTGTTTTTTTGGGGTACAGTCTATGCCTCGGGCATCCAAGCAGCAAGCGCGTTACGCCGTGG
GTCGATGTTTGATGTTATGGAGCAGCAACGATGTTACGCAGCAGGGCAGTCGCCCTAAAACAAAGTTAAA
CATTATGAGGGAAGCGGTGATCGCCGAAGTATCGACTCAACTATCAGAGGTAGTTGGCGTCATCGAGCGC
CATCTCGAACCGACGTTGCTGGCCGTACATTTGTACGGCTCCGCAGTGGATGGCGGCCTGAAGCCACACA
GTGATATTGATTTGCTGGTTACGGTGACCGTAAGGCTTGATGAAACAACGCGGCGAGCTTTGATCAACGA
CCTTTTGGAAACTTCGGCTTCCCCTGGAGAGAGCGAGATTCTCCGCGCTGTAGAAGTCACCATTGTTGTG
CACGACGACATCATTCCGTGGCGTTATCCAGCTAAGCGCGAACTGCAATTTGGAGAATGGCAGCGCAATG
ACATTCTTGCAGGTATCTTCGAGCCAGCCACGATCGACATTGATCTGGCTATCTTGCTGACAAAAGCAAG
AGAACATAGCGTTGCCTTGGTAGGTCCAGCGGCGGAGGAACTCTTTGATCCGGTTCCTGAACAGGATCTA
TTTGAGGCGCTAAATGAAACCTTAACGCTATGGAACTCGCCGCCCGACTGGGCTGGCGATGAGCGAAATG
TAGTGCTTACGTTGTCCCGCATTTGGTACAGCGCAGTAACCGGCAAAATCGCGCCGAAGGATGTCGCTGC
CGACTGGGCAATGGAGCGCCTGCCGGCCCAGTATCAGCCCGTCATACTTGAAGCTAGACAGGCTTATCTT
GGACAAGAAGAAGATCGCTTGGCCTCGCGCGCAGATCAGTTGGAAGAATTTGTCCACTACGTGAAAGGCG
AGATCACCAAGGTAGTCGGCAAATAACCCTCGAGCCACCCATGACCAAAATCCCTTAACGTGAGTTACGC
GTCGTTCCACTGAGCGTCAGACCCCGTAGAAAAGATCAAAGGATCTTCTTGAGATCCTTTTTTTCTGCGC
GTAATCTGCTGCTTGCAAACAAAAAAACCACCGCTACCAGCGGTGGTTTGTTTGCCGGATCAAGAGCTAC
CAACTCTTTTTCCGAAGGTAACTGGCTTCAGCAGAGCGCAGATACCAAATACTGTCCTTCTAGTGTAGCC
GTAGTTAGGCCACCACTTCAAGAACTCTGTAGCACCGCCTACATACCTCGCTCTGCTAATCCTGTTACCA
GTGGCTGCTGCCAGTGGCGATAAGTCGTGTCTTACCGGGTTGGACTCAAGACGATAGTTACCGGATAAGG
CGCAGCGGTCGGGCTGAACGGGGGGTTCGTGCACACAGCCCAGCTTGGAGCGAACGACCTACACCGAACT
GAGATACCTACAGCGTGAGCATTGAGAAAGCGCCACGCTTCCCGAAGGGAGAAAGGCGGACAGGTATCCG
GTAAGCGGCAGGGTCGGAACAGGAGAGCGCACGAGGGAGCTTCCAGGGGGAAACGCCTGGTATCTTTATA
GTCCTGTCGGGTTTCGCCACCTCTGACTTGAGCGTCGATTTTTGTGATGCTCGTCAGGGGGGCGGAGCCT
ATGGAAAAACGCCAGCAACGCGGCCTTTTTACGGTTCCTGGCCTTTTGCTGGCCTTTTGCTCACATGTTC
TTTCCTGCGTTATCCCCTGATTCTGTGGATAACCGTATTACCGCCTTTGAGTGAGCTGATACCGCTCGCC
GCAGCCGAACGACCGAGCGCAGCGAGTCAGTGAGCGAGGAAGCGGAAGAGCGCCCAATACGCAAACCGCC
TCTCCCCGCGCGTTGGCCGATTCATTAATGCAGCTGGCACGACAGGTTTCCCGACTGGAAAGCGGGCAGT
GAGCGCAACGCAATTAATACGCGTACCGCTAGCCAGGAAGAGTTTGTAGAAACGCAAAAAGGCCATCCGT
CAGGATGGCCTTCTGCTTAGTTTGATGCCTGGCAGTTTATGGCGGGCGTCCTGCCCGCCACCCTCCGGGC
CGTTGCTTCACAACGTTCAAATCCGCTCCCGGCGGATTTGTCCTACTCAGGAGAGCGTTCACCGACAAAC
AACAGATAAAACGAAAGGCCCAGTCTTCCGACTGAGCCTTTCGTTTTATTTGATGCCTGGCAGTTCCCTA
CTCTCGCGTTAACGCTAGCATGGATGTTTTCCCAGTCACGACGTTGTAAAACGACGGCCAGTCTTAAG
