>Addgene plasmid #63421 | pFusX4-12 | addgene partial sequence | sequence record 116062 | pCR8_R1 5'-cgaaccgaacaggcttatgt-3'
GGTGTGCGTCACCCGGCAACCTTGGGTAGCAGCGAAGTCGAGGCATTTCTGTCCTGGCTGGTCTAGACGT
CTCGGCCATGGTCCTGGCACAGCACCGGCAACAGCCGCTGCACCGTTTCGAGCGCTTGCTTGCCGCCACC
GTTGCTGGCGATAGCCACCACTTGGTCCGGGGTCAGGCCATGGTCCTGGCACAGCACCGGCAACAGCCGC
TGCACCGTTTCGAGCGCTTGCTTGCCGCCATTGTTGCTGGCGATAGCCACCACTTGGTCCGGGGTCAGGC
CATGGTCCTGGCACAGCACCGGCAACAGCCGCTGCACCGTTTCGAGCGCTTGCTTGCCGCCAATGTTGCT
GGCGATAGCCACCACTTGGTCCGGGGTCAGGGGAGACGCTTAAGACTGGCCGTCGTTTTACAACGTCGTG
ACTGGGAAAACATCCATGCTAGCGTTAACGCGAGAGTAGGGAACTGCCAGGCATCAAATAAAACGAAAGG
CTCAGTCGGAAGACTGGGCCTTTCGTTTTATCTGTTGTTTGTCGGTGAACGCTCTCCTGAGTAGGACAAA
TCCGCCGGGAGCGGATTTGAACGTTGTGAAGCAACGGCCCGGAGGGTGGCGGGCAGGACGCCCGCCATAA
ACTGCCAGGCATCAAACTAAGCAGAAGGCCATCCTGACGGATGGCCTTTTTGCGTTTCTACAAACTCTTC
CTGGCTAGCGGTACGCGTATTAATTGCGTTGCGCTCACTGCCCGCTTTCCAGTCGGGAAACCTGTCGTGC
CAGCTGCATTAATGAATC
