[The description below was written by a language model from this plasmid's Addgene catalogue record.]
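Description:
pFusX4-12 is a bacterial library plasmid from the FusX system, a one-step method for assembling TALE repeat arrays used to build TALENs and related programmable DNA-binding proteins. It is built on the FusX4 backbone (about 3 kb without insert), is maintained at high copy number in standard E. coli cloning strains, and is selected with spectinomycin. The record does not state the origin of replication, and no feature table is available, so the fine structure of the backbone cannot be described beyond these fields. The listed sequencing primers are of the pCR8 type, which suggests a pCR8-related backbone, but this is not explicitly recorded.

The insert is a synthetic, pre-assembled trimer of TALE repeats carrying the repeat-variable diresidues NI, NN and NG. Under the standard TALE code these recognise A, G and T respectively, which matches the alternative name X4_AGT. This trimer occupies RVD positions 10 to 12 of the final array. It was cloned through BsaI sites that were destroyed in the process, consistent with Golden Gate-style construction using type IIS enzymes. As an intermediate module, the plasmid carries no recorded promoter, tag or nuclease domain of its own and is not an expression construct.

In use, one plasmid is chosen from each positional library according to the target DNA sequence. pFusX4-12 is selected when bases 10 to 12 of the target read AGT, and the trimers are joined in order into a receiver vector to generate a complete TALE array for genome editing or other genome-targeting applications.
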