Addgene plasmid #63421: pFusX4-12
Purpose: Encodes RVD positions 10-12 in TALEN assembly
Depositing lab: Stephen Ekker. Depositing organization: Mayo Foundation for Medical Education and Research. Publication: FusX: A rapid one-step TALE assembly system for genome science. Ma AC, McNulty MS, Tanya PL, Jarryd CM, Martinez-Galvez G, Argue DP, Lee HB, Urban MD, Bullard CE, Blackburn PR, Man TK, Clark KJ, Ekker SC. Hum Gene Ther. 2016 Jun;27(6):451-63. doi: 10.1089/hum.2015.172 PubMed 26854857.
Backbone
  Vector backbone: FusX4
  Backbone size w/o insert (bp): 3008
  Vector type: TALEN
Growth in bacteria
  Bacterial resistance: Spectinomycin, 50 μg/mL
  Growth temperature: 37°C
  Growth strain: DH5alpha
  Copy number: High Copy
Gene/Insert
  Gene/Insert name: NI NN NG (alt name: X4_AGT)
  Species: Synthetic
  Mutation: none
  Cloning method: Restriction Enzyme; 5′ cloning site BsaI (destroyed during cloning); 3′ cloning site BsaI (destroyed during cloning)
  Sequencing primers: 5′ pCR8_F1; 3′ pCR8_R1
Terms and licenses: Academic/Nonprofit Terms; Industry Terms: Not Available to Industry
How to cite: pFusX4-12 was a gift from Stephen Ekker (Addgene plasmid # 63421 ; http://n2t.net/addgene:63421 ; RRID:Addgene_63421)
